Addgene plasmid #162949: C513-E07: attB5r-<p10p-polyhedrinp>-attB1r
Purpose: Gateway attB5r/attB1r entry clone containing divergent AcMNPV polyhedrin and p10 promoters, for use in construction of polycistronic baculovirus expression vectors
Depositing lab: Dominic Esposito. Depositing organization: National Cancer Institute (NCI). Publication: Combinatorial assembly of clone libraries using site-specific recombination. Wall VE, Garvey LA, Mehalko JL, Procter LV, Esposito D. Methods Mol Biol. 2014;1116:193-208. doi: 10.1007/978-1-62703-764-8_14. PubMed 24395366.
Backbone
  Vector backbone: pDonr235
  Vector type: Synthetic Biology
Growth in bacteria
  Bacterial resistance: Spectinomycin, 50 μg/mL
  Growth temperature: 37°C
  Growth strain: DH5alpha
  Copy number: High Copy
Gene/Insert
  Gene/Insert name: dual baculovirus promoter cassette (AcMNPV p10 and polyhedrin)
  Species: Autographa californica multiple nucleopolyhedrovirus
  Cloning method: Gateway Cloning
Terms and licenses: Academic/Nonprofit Terms; Industry Terms: Not Available to Industry
How to cite: C513-E07: attB5r-<p10p-polyhedrinp>-attB1r was a gift from Dominic Esposito (Addgene plasmid # 162949 ; http://n2t.net/addgene:162949 ; RRID:Addgene_162949)
