[The description below was written by a language model from this plasmid's Addgene catalogue record and pLannotate feature annotations shown in this document.]
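Description:
C513-E07: attB5r-<p10p-polyhedrinp>-attB1r is a small (about 2.9 kb) Gateway entry clone built in the pDonr235 backbone and classed as a synthetic biology part rather than an expression vector in its own right. It is maintained in E. coli at high copy from a ColE1/pUC-type origin and selected with spectinomycin through the aadA (SmR) aminoglycoside adenylyltransferase gene. The annotation also picks up short fragments of a class 1 integron Pc promoter and a gentamicin acetyltransferase gene just upstream of aadA, apparently remnants of the source of the resistance cassette. A T7 promoter, a fragment of a pUC multiple cloning site and the rrnB T1 and T2 terminators, which typically insulate a cloning region from backbone transcription, are also present.

The payload is a compact cassette of two very late promoters from Autographa californica multiple nucleopolyhedrovirus, p10 and polyhedrin, placed back to back in divergent orientation so that each drives transcription outward, away from the other. No coding sequence lies between or downstream of them within the cassette. It is flanked by two Gateway recombination sites, which the automated annotation labels as attR2 and attR1 variants; the construct name indicates these derive from reversed attB5 and attB1 specificities used in multisite Gateway schemes, so the generic labels should be read loosely. In a multi-fragment recombination reaction, the module is meant to sit between two open reading frames supplied by other entry clones, placing one gene under p10 and the other under polyhedrin. The stated use is combinatorial assembly of polycistronic (multigene) baculovirus expression vectors for co-expressing proteins in insect cells.
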