Features (pLannotate 1.2.2; 12 found; start..end, strand, type, name):
     44..168     -  protein_bind   attR2: mutant version of attR; recombination site for the Gateway® LR reaction LR Clonase™
    174..283     -  promoter       p10 promoter: baculovirus promoter for expression in insect cells
    307..398     +  promoter       polyhedrin promoter: polh from Autographa californica; promoter for the baculovirus polyhedrin gene
    399..523     +  protein_bind   attR1: mutant version of attR; recombination site for the Gateway® LR reaction LR Clonase™
    596..614     -  promoter       T7 promoter: promoter for bacteriophage T7 RNA polymerase
    684..706     +  misc_feature   MCS (fragment): pUC18/19 multiple cloning site
    798..821     +  promoter       Pc promoter (fragment): intI1 (promoter lies within the coding sequence); class 1 integron promoter
    997..1053    +  CDS            GmR (fragment): gentamycin acetyltransferase; aacC1; confers resistance to gentamycin
   1060..1851    +  CDS            SmR: aminoglycoside adenylyltransferase (Murphy, 1985); aadA; confers resistance to spectinomycin and streptomycin
   1944..2532    +  rep_origin     ori: high-copy-number ColE1/pMB1/pBR322/pUC origin of replication
   2667..2694    -  terminator     rrnB T2 terminator: transcription terminator T2 from the E. coli rrnB gene
   2826..2869    +  terminator     rrnB T1 terminator: Escherichia coli rrnB; transcription terminator T1 from the E. coli rrnB gene
>Addgene plasmid #162949 | C513-E07: attB5r-<p10p-polyhedrinp>-attB1r | addgene full sequence | sequence record 330549 | Addgene NGS Result
AGCTCGAATTCTACAGTCACTAATACCATCTAAGTAGTTGATTCATAGTGACTGCATATGTTGTGTTTTA
CAGTATTATGTAGTCTGTTTTTTATGCAAAATCTAATTTAATATATTGATATTTATATCATTTTACGTTT
CTCGTTCAACTTTTGTATACAAAGTGGTCGAGTGATTGTAAATAAAATGTAATTTACAGTATAGTATTTT
AATTAATATACAAATGATTTGATAATAATTCTTATTTAACTATAATATATTGTGTTGGGTTGAATTAAAG
GTCCGTATACTCCGGAATATTAATAGATCATGGAGATAATTAAAATGATAACCATCTCGCAAATAAATAA
GTATTTTACTGTTTTCGTAACAGTTTTGTAATAAAAAAACCTATAAATACAACTTTGTACAAAAAAGTTG
AACGAGAAACGTAAAATGATATAAATATCAATATATTAAATTAGATTTTGCATAAAAAACAGACTACATA
ATACTGTAAAACACAACATATGCAGTCACTATGAACCAACTACTTAGATGGTATTAGTGACCTGTAGAAT
TCGAGCTCTAGAGCTGCAGGGCGGCCGCGATATCCCCTATAGTGAGTCGTATTACATGGTCATAGCTGTT
TCCTGGCAGCTCTGGCCCGTGTCTCAAAATCTCTGATGTTACATTGCACAAGATCGGTACCCGGGGATCC
TCTAGACCAGCCAGGACAGAAATGCCTCGACTTCGCTGCTACCCAAGGTTGCCGGGTGACGCACACCGTG
GAAACGGATGAAGGCACGAACCCAGTGGACATAAGCCTGTTCGGTTCGTAAGCTGTAATGCAAGTAGCGT
ATGCGCTCACGCAACTGGTCCAGAACCTTGACCGAACGCAGCGGTGGTAACGGCGCAGTGGCGGTTTTCA
TGGCTTGTTATGACTGTTTTTTTGGGGTACAGTCTATGCCTCGGGCATCCAAGCAGCAAGCGCGTTACGC
CGTGGGTCGATGTTTGATGTTATGGAGCAGCAACGATGTTACGCAGCAGGGCAGTCGCCCTAAAACAAAG
TTAAACATTATGAGGGAAGCGGTGATCGCCGAAGTATCGACTCAACTATCAGAGGTAGTTGGCGTCATCG
AGCGCCATCTCGAACCGACGTTGCTGGCCGTACATTTGTACGGCTCCGCAGTGGATGGCGGCCTGAAGCC
ACACAGTGATATTGATTTGCTGGTTACGGTGACCGTAAGGCTTGATGAAACAACGCGGCGAGCTTTGATC
AACGACCTTTTGGAAACTTCGGCTTCCCCTGGAGAGAGCGAGATTCTCCGCGCTGTAGAAGTCACCATTG
TTGTGCACGACGACATCATTCCGTGGCGTTATCCAGCTAAGCGCGAACTGCAATTTGGAGAATGGCAGCG
CAATGACATTCTTGCAGGTATCTTCGAGCCAGCCACGATCGACATTGATCTGGCTATCTTGCTGACAAAA
GCAAGAGAACATAGCGTTGCCTTGGTAGGTCCAGCGGCGGAGGAACTCTTTGATCCGGTTCCTGAACAGG
ATCTATTTGAGGCGCTAAATGAAACCTTAACGCTATGGAACTCGCCGCCCGACTGGGCTGGCGATGAGCG
AAATGTAGTGCTTACGTTGTCCCGCATTTGGTACAGCGCAGTAACCGGCAAAATCGCGCCGAAGGATGTC
GCTGCCGACTGGGCAATGGAGCGCCTGCCGGCCCAGTATCAGCCCGTCATACTTGAAGCTAGACAGGCTT
ATCTTGGACAAGAAGAAGATCGCTTGGCCTCGCGCGCAGATCAGTTGGAAGAATTTGTCCACTACGTGAA
AGGCGAGATCACCAAGGTAGTCGGCAAATAACCCTCGAGCCACCCATGACCAAAATCCCTTAACGTGAGT
TACGCGTCGTTCCACTGAGCGTCAGACCCCGTAGAAAAGATCAAAGGATCTTCTTGAGATCCTTTTTTTC
TGCGCGTAATCTGCTGCTTGCAAACAAAAAAACCACCGCTACCAGCGGTGGTTTGTTTGCCGGATCAAGA
GCTACCAACTCTTTTTCCGAAGGTAACTGGCTTCAGCAGAGCGCAGATACCAAATACTGTTCTTCTAGTG
TAGCCGTAGTTAGGCCACCACTTCAAGAACTCTGTAGCACCGCCTACATACCTCGCTCTGCTAATCCTGT
TACCAGTGGCTGCTGCCAGTGGCGATAAGTCGTGTCTTACCGGGTTGGACTCAAGACGATAGTTACCGGA
TAAGGCGCAGCGGTCGGGCTGAACGGGGGGTTCGTGCACACAGCCCAGCTTGGAGCGAACGACCTACACC
GAACTGAGATACCTACAGCGTGAGCTATGAGAAAGCGCCACGCTTCCCGAAGGGAGAAAGGCGGACAGGT
ATCCGGTAAGCGGCAGGGTCGGAACAGGAGAGCGCACGAGGGAGCTTCCAGGGGGAAACGCCTGGTATCT
TTATAGTCCTGTCGGGTTTCGCCACCTCTGACTTGAGCGTCGATTTTTGTGATGCTCGTCAGGGGGGCGG
AGCCTATGGAAAAACGCCAGCAACGCGGCCTTTTTACGGTTCCTGGCCTTTTGCTGGCCTTTTGCTCACA
TGTTCTTTCCTGCGTTATCCCCTGATTCTGTGGATAACCGTATTACCGCTAGCCAGGAAGAGTTTGTAGA
AACGCAAAAAGGCCATCCGTCAGGATGGCCTTCTGCTTAGTTTGATGCCTGGCAGTTTATGGCGGGCGTC
CTGCCCGCCACCCTCCGGGCCGTTGCTTCACAACGTTCAAATCCGCTCCCGGCGGATTTGTCCTACTCAG
GAGAGCGTTCACCGACAAACAACAGATAAAACGAAAGGCCCAGTCTTCCGACTGAGCCTTTCGTTTTATT
TGATGCCTGGCAGTTCCCTACTCTCGCGTTAACGCTACCATGG
